Addgene plasmid #149525: pGBW-m4095418
Purpose: Bacterial expression plasmid for SARS-CoV-2 nsp3
Depositing lab: Ginkgo Bioworks & Benjie Chen. Depositing organization: Ginkgo Bioworks.
Backbone
  Vector backbone: ori-013 - marker | cmR
  Backbone size w/o insert (bp): 1462
  Vector type: Bacterial Expression
Growth in bacteria
  Bacterial resistance: Chloramphenicol, 25 μg/mL
  Growth temperature: 30°C
  Growth strain: DH5alpha
  Copy number: High Copy
Gene/Insert
  Gene/Insert name: SARS-CoV-2 nsp3
  Species: Escherichia coli str. K-12 substr. MG1655; Severe acute respiratory syndrome coronavirus 2
  Insert size (bp): 341
  Mutation: d1-1088 d1203-1945
  Entrez Gene: ORF1ab (a.k.a. GU280_gp01)
  Promoter: Promoter | pT7 ; Operator | lacO ; RBS | T7_rbs ; Start Codon | ATG
  Tag / fusion protein: Cleavable TEV;6xHIS (C terminal on backbone)
  Cloning method: Unknown
Resource information
  A portion of this plasmid was derived from a plasmid made by: GinkgoBioworks
Depositor comments: NCBI reference sequence: YP_009725299.1
How to cite: pGBW-m4095418 was a gift from Ginkgo Bioworks & Benjie Chen (Addgene plasmid # 149525 ; http://n2t.net/addgene:149525 ; RRID:Addgene_149525)
