[The description below was written by a language model from this plasmid's Addgene catalogue record and pLannotate feature annotations shown in this document.]
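Description:
pGBW-m4095418 is a compact bacterial expression plasmid, about 2.1 kb in the sequenced record, built to produce a fragment of SARS-CoV-2 nsp3 in E. coli. The minimal backbone (roughly 1.5 kb without insert) carries little beyond what is needed for maintenance. It has a high-copy ColE1/pMB1-type origin of replication and a chloramphenicol acetyltransferase gene driven by its own cat promoter, which confers chloramphenicol resistance. A minimal lambda t0 transcription terminator lies downstream of the cat gene.

The expression cassette begins with a T7 promoter followed immediately by a lac operator, then the efficient phage T7 gene 10 ribosome binding site and an ATG start codon. Transcription therefore depends on T7 RNA polymerase and is repressed by lac repressor until relieved by IPTG or lactose. No lacI gene is annotated on the plasmid, so both the polymerase and the repressor would presumably have to come from the host strain. The insert is a 341 bp segment of nsp3, which is encoded within ORF1ab. It is defined by deletions of residues 1–1088 and 1203–1945, so only an internal region spanning roughly residues 1089–1202 is retained; the record does not name the domain this corresponds to. A TEV-cleavable 6xHis tag is supplied by the backbone at the C terminus, allowing affinity purification and later removal of the tag. The automated feature table does not annotate the coding region or the tag, but they would fall in the unannotated interval between the RBS and the origin. The stated purpose is bacterial expression of nsp3, consistent with producing recombinant protein for purification.
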