Features (pLannotate 1.2.2; 7 found; start..end, strand, type, name):
      1..19      +  promoter       T7 promoter: promoter for bacteriophage T7 RNA polymerase
     20..44      +  protein_bind   lac operator: The lac repressor binds to the lac operator to inhibit transcription in E. coli. This inhibition can be relieved by adding lactose or isopropyl-β-D-thiogalactopyranoside (IPTG). lac repressor encoded by lacI
     59..81      +  RBS            RBS: efficient ribosome binding site from bacteriophage T7 gene 10 (Olins and Rangwala, 1989)
    589..1177    +  rep_origin     ori: high-copy-number ColE1/pMB1/pBR322/pUC origin of replication
   1185..1282    +  promoter       cat promoter: promoter of the E. coli cat gene encoding chloramphenicol acetyltransferase
   1283..1939    +  CDS            cat: CAT_ECOLX - Experimental evidence at protein level: Swiss-Prot protein existence level 1. This enzyme is an effector of chloramphenicol resistance in bacteria. From Escherichia coli. This protein is used as a marker in many commonly used cloning vectors, such as pACYC184.
   2013..2047    +  terminator     lambda t0 terminator: minimal transcription terminator from phage lambda (Scholtissek and Grosse, 1987)
>Addgene plasmid #149525 | pGBW-m4095418 | addgene full sequence | sequence record 314727 | Addgene NGS Result
TAATACGACTCACTATAGGGGAATTGTGAGCGGATAACAATTCCCCTCTAGAAATAATTTTGTTTAACTT
TAAGAAGGAGACTCTTCTATGTTTACCGAACAGCCCATCGACTTGGTCCCGAACCAACCATATCCTAATG
CGAGCTTCGATAACTTCAAGTTTGTATGCGACAACATTAAATTCGCAGATGACTTAAACCAGCTGACGGG
TTACAAAAAACCGGCTTCGCGTGAGCTTAAGGTTACTTTCTTCCCGGATCTGAACGGGGACGTGGTTGCC
ATCGATTACAAACACTATACACCTTCCTTTAAAAAAGGCGCTAAGCTGCTACATAAACCGATTGTTTGGC
ACGTAAATAACGCGACTAACAAAGCTACCTACAAACCGAACACTTGGTGTATCCGCTGCCTCTGGTCTAC
TAAGCCGGTCGAAGAGAACCTGTACTTTCAAAGCCACCATCATCACCATCATTAACCGGCTTATCGGTCA
GTTTCACCTGATTTACGTAAAAACCCGCTTCGGCGGGTTTTTGCTTTTGGAGGGGCAGAAAGATGAATGA
CTGTCCACGACGCTATACCCAAAAGAAATTGAGATCCTTTTTTTCTGCGCGTAATCTGCTGCTTGCAAAC
AAAAAAACCACCGCTACCAGCGGTGGTTTGTTTGCCGGATCAAGAGCTACCAACTCTTTTTCCGAAGGTA
ACTGGCTTCAGCAGAGCGCAGATACCAAATACTGTTCTTCTAGTGTAGCCGTAGTTAGGCCACCACTTCA
AGAACTCTGTAGCACCGCCTACATACCTCGCTCTGCTAATCCTGTTACCAGTGGCTGCTGCCAGTGGCGA
TAAGTCGTGTCTTACCGGGTTGGACTCAAGACGATAGTTACCGGATAAGGCGCAGCGGTCGGGCTGAACG
GGGGGTTCGTGCACACAGCCCAGCTTGGAGCGAACGACCTACACCGAACTGAGATACCTACAGCGTGAGC
TATGAGAAAGCGCCACGCTTCCCGAAGGGAGAAAGGCGGACAGGTATCCGGTAAGCGGCAGGGTCGGAAC
AGGAGAGCGCACGAGGGAGCTTCCAGGGGGAAACGCCTGGTATCTTTATAGTCCTGTCGGGTTTCGCCAC
CTCTGACTTGAGCGTCGATTTTTGTGATGCTCGTCAGGGGGGCGGAGCCTATGGAAATTGATCGGGCACG
TAAGAGGTTCCAACTTTCACCATAATGAAATAAGATCACTACCGGGCGTATTTTTTGAGTTATCGAGATT
TTCAGGAGCTAAGGAAGCTAAAATGGAGAAAAAAATCACTGGATATACCACCGTTGATATATCCCAATGG
CATCGTAAAGAACATTTTGAGGCATTTCAGTCAGTTGCTCAATGTACCTATAACCAGACCGTTCAGCTGG
ATATTACGGCCTTTTTAAAGACCGTAAAGAAAAATAAGCACAAGTTTTATCCGGCCTTTATTCACATTCT
TGCCCGCCTGATGAATGCTCATCCGGAATTTCGTATGGCAATGAAAGACGGTGAGCTGGTGATATGGGAT
AGTGTTCACCCTTGTTACACCGTTTTCCATGAGCAAACTGAAACGTTTTCATCGCTCTGGAGTGAATACC
ACGACGATTTCCGGCAGTTTCTACACATATATTCGCAAGATGTGGCGTGTTACGGTGAAAACCTGGCCTA
TTTCCCTAAAGGGTTTATTGAGAATATGTTTTTCGTTTCAGCCAATCCCTGGGTGAGTTTCACCAGTTTT
GATTTAAACGTGGCCAATATGGACAACTTCTTCGCCCCCGTTTTCACCATGGGCAAATATTATACGCAAG
GCGACAAGGTGCTGATGCCGCTGGCGATTCAGGTTCATCATGCCGTTTGTGATGGCTTCCATGTCGGCAG
AATGCTTAATGAATTACAACAGTACTGCGATGAGTGGCAGGGCGGGGCGTAATTTGATATCGAGCTCGCT
TGGACTCCTGTTGATAGATCCAGTAATGACCTCAGAACTCCATCTGGATTTGTTCAGAACGCTCGGTTGC
CGCCGGGCGTTTTTTATTGGTGATCTCGATCCCGCGAAAT
